Addgene plasmid #81298: pDONR223_REG1B_p.C64W
Purpose: Gateway Donor vector containing REG1B , part of the Target Accelerator Plasmid Collection.
Depositing lab: Jesse Boehm & William Hahn & David Root. Depositing organization: Broad Institute. Publication: Systematic Functional Interrogation of Rare Cancer Variants Identifies Oncogenic Alleles. Kim E, Ilic N, Shrestha Y, Zou L, Kamburov A, Zhu C, Yang X, Lubonja R, Tran N, Nguyen C, Lawrence MS, Piccioni F, Bagul M, Doench JG, Chouinard CR, Wu X, Hogstrom L, Natoli T, Tamayo P, Horn H, Corsello SM, Lage K, Root DE, Subramanian A, Golub TR, Getz G, Boehm JS, Hahn WC. Cancer Discov. 2016 Jul;6(7):714-26. doi: 10.1158/2159-8290.CD-16-0160. Epub 2016 May 4. PubMed 27147599.
Backbone
  Vector backbone: pDONR223
  Backbone manufacturer: Invitrogen
  Backbone size w/o insert (bp): 2790
  Vector type: Gateway Entry vector
Growth in bacteria
  Bacterial resistance: Spectinomycin, 50 μg/mL
  Growth temperature: 37°C
  Growth strain: DH5alpha
  Copy number: High Copy
Gene/Insert
  Gene/Insert name: REG1B
  Species: H. sapiens (human)
  Mutation: C64W
  GenBank ID: NM_006507.3
  Entrez Gene: REG1B (a.k.a. PSPS2, REGH, REGI-BETA, REGL)
  Promoter: None
  Cloning method: Gateway Cloning
  Sequencing primers: 5′ M13pUC-fwd; 3′ M13-Rev
Terms and licenses: Academic/Nonprofit Terms; Industry Terms: Not Available to Industry
Depositor comments: Open state: NO stop codon immediately follows insert
How to cite: pDONR223_REG1B_p.C64W was a gift from Jesse Boehm & William Hahn & David Root (Addgene plasmid # 81298 ; http://n2t.net/addgene:81298 ; RRID:Addgene_81298)
