[The description below was written by a language model from this plasmid's Addgene catalogue record and pLannotate feature annotations shown in this document.]
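Description:
pDONR223_REG1B_p.C64W is a Gateway entry clone built on the Invitrogen pDONR223 backbone and carrying the human REG1B open reading frame with a cysteine-to-tryptophan substitution at residue 64. It belongs to the Target Accelerator Plasmid Collection, a set of wild-type and variant ORF clones assembled to test rare cancer-associated alleles for function. The plasmid is maintained in E. coli at high copy from a ColE1/pUC-type origin and is selected with spectinomycin through the aadA (SmR) aminoglycoside adenylyltransferase gene. Upstream of that gene the annotation picks up a fragment of a class 1 integron Pc promoter and a short gentamicin acetyltransferase remnant, which are likely leftovers of the resistance cassette's origin rather than functional elements.

In the sequenced 3,291 nt record, the roughly 500 bp REG1B coding sequence sits between two attL-type recombination sites. The automated annotation labels these attL3 and attL2, although a standard pDONR223 entry clone would be expected to carry attL1 and attL2. These sites allow LR Clonase-mediated transfer of the ORF into any compatible destination vector. The record lists no promoter for the insert, so the clone serves as a shuttle and archival form rather than an expression construct; a T7 promoter lies outside the attL2 site, oriented back towards the cassette. rrnB T1 and T2 terminators in the backbone help insulate the cassette from read-through transcription, and small lacZα and lacI fragments are also detected. The insert is in the "open" configuration, with no stop codon immediately after the ORF, so it can be fused in frame to C-terminal tags encoded by the destination vector.
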