Features (pLannotate 1.2.2; 12 found; start..end, strand, type, name):
     38..74      -  CDS            lacZα (fragment): LacZα fragment of β-galactosidase; lacZ fragment
     91..186     +  protein_bind   attL3: mutant version of attL; recombination site for the Gateway® LR reaction LR Clonase™
    192..689     +  CDS            REG1B: REG1B_HUMAN - Also known as PSPS2, REGL. Experimental evidence at protein level: Swiss-Prot protein existence level 1. Might act as an inhibitor of spontaneous calcium carbonate precipitation. May be associated with neuronal sprouting in brain, and with brain and pancreas regeneration. From Homo sapiens (Human).
    691..790     -  protein_bind   attL2: mutant version of attL; recombination site for the Gateway® LR reaction LR Clonase™
    808..826     -  promoter       T7 promoter: promoter for bacteriophage T7 RNA polymerase
   1016..1039    +  promoter       Pc promoter (fragment): intI1 (promoter lies within the coding sequence); class 1 integron promoter
   1215..1271    +  CDS            GmR (fragment): gentamycin acetyltransferase; aacC1; confers resistance to gentamycin
   1278..2069    +  CDS            SmR: aminoglycoside adenylyltransferase (Murphy, 1985); aadA; confers resistance to spectinomycin and streptomycin
   2162..2750    +  rep_origin     ori: high-copy-number ColE1/pMB1/pBR322/pUC origin of replication
   2933..3025    +  CDS            lacI (fragment): lac repressor; lacI; The lac repressor binds to the lac operator to inhibit transcription in E. coli. This inhibition can be relieved by adding lactose or isopropyl-β-D-thiogalactopyranoside (IPTG).
   3080..3107    -  terminator     rrnB T2 terminator: transcription terminator T2 from the E. coli rrnB gene
   3239..3282    +  terminator     rrnB T1 terminator: Escherichia coli rrnB; transcription terminator T1 from the E. coli rrnB gene
>Addgene plasmid #81298 | pDONR223_REG1B_p.C64W | addgene full sequence | sequence record 168365 | Addgene NGS Result
GGCAGTTCCCTACTCTCGCGTTAACGCTAGCATGGATGTTTTCCCAGTCACGACGTTGTAAAACGACGGC
CAGTCTTAAGCTCGGGCCCCAAATAATGATTTTATTTTGACTGATAGTGACCTGTTCGTTGCAACAAATT
GATGAGCAATGCTTTTTTATAATGCCAACTTTGTACAAAAAAGTTGGCACCATGGCTCAGACCAACTCGT
TCTTCATGCTGATCTCCTCCCTGATGTTCCTGTCTCTGAGCCAAGGCCAGGAGTCCCAGACAGAGCTGCC
TAATCCCCGAATCAGCTGCCCAGAAGGCACCAATGCCTATCGCTCCTACTGCTACTACTTTAATGAAGAC
CCTGAGACCTGGGTTGATGCAGATCTCTATTGGCAGAACATGAATTCAGGCAACCTGGTGTCTGTGCTCA
CCCAGGCGGAGGGTGCCTTCGTGGCCTCACTGATTAAGGAGAGTAGCACTGATGACAGCAATGTCTGGAT
TGGCCTCCATGACCCAAAAAAGAACCGCCGCTGGCACTGGAGTAGTGGGTCCCTGGTCTCCTACAAGTCC
TGGGACACTGGATCCCCGAGCAGTGCTAATGCTGGCTACTGTGCAAGCCTGACTTCATGCTCAGGATTCA
AGAAATGGAAGGATGAATCTTGTGAGAAGAAGTTCTCCTTTGTTTGCAAGTTCAAAAACTACCCAACTTT
CTTGTACAAAGTTGGCATTATAAGAAAGCATTGCTTATCAATTTGTTGCAACGAACAGGTCACTATCAGT
CAAAATAAAATCATTATTTGCCATCCAGCTGATATCCCCTATAGTGAGTCGTATTACATGGTCATAGCTG
TTTCCTGGCAGCTCTGGCCCGTGTCTCAAAATCTCTGATGTTACATTGCACAAGATAAAAATATATCATC
ATGCCTCCTCTAGACCAGCCAGGACAGAAATGCCTCGACTTCGCTGCTACCCAAGGTTGCCGGGTGACGC
ACACCGTGGAAACGGATGAAGGCACGAACCCAGTGGACATAAGCCTGTTCGGTTCGTAAGCTGTAATGCA
AGTAGCGTATGCGCTCACGCAACTGGTCCAGAACCTTGACCGAACGCAGCGGTGGTAACGGCGCAGTGGC
GGTTTTCATGGCTTGTTATGACTGTTTTTTTGGGGTACAGTCTATGCCTCGGGCATCCAAGCAGCAAGCG
CGTTACGCCGTGGGTCGATGTTTGATGTTATGGAGCAGCAACGATGTTACGCAGCAGGGCAGTCGCCCTA
AAACAAAGTTAAACATTATGAGGGAAGCGGTGATCGCCGAAGTATCGACTCAACTATCAGAGGTAGTTGG
CGTCATCGAGCGCCATCTCGAACCGACGTTGCTGGCCGTACATTTGTACGGCTCCGCAGTGGATGGCGGC
CTGAAGCCACACAGTGATATTGATTTGCTGGTTACGGTGACCGTAAGGCTTGATGAAACAACGCGGCGAG
CTTTGATCAACGACCTTTTGGAAACTTCGGCTTCCCCTGGAGAGAGCGAGATTCTCCGCGCTGTAGAAGT
CACCATTGTTGTGCACGACGACATCATTCCGTGGCGTTATCCAGCTAAGCGCGAACTGCAATTTGGAGAA
TGGCAGCGCAATGACATTCTTGCAGGTATCTTCGAGCCAGCCACGATCGACATTGATCTGGCTATCTTGC
TGACAAAAGCAAGAGAACATAGCGTTGCCTTGGTAGGTCCAGCGGCGGAGGAACTCTTTGATCCGGTTCC
TGAACAGGATCTATTTGAGGCGCTAAATGAAACCTTAACGCTATGGAACTCGCCGCCCGACTGGGCTGGC
GATGAGCGAAATGTAGTGCTTACGTTGTCCCGCATTTGGTACAGCGCAGTAACCGGCAAAATCGCGCCGA
AGGATGTCGCTGCCGACTGGGCAATGGAGCGCCTGCCGGCCCAGTATCAGCCCGTCATACTTGAAGCTAG
ACAGGCTTATCTTGGACAAGAAGAAGATCGCTTGGCCTCGCGCGCAGATCAGTTGGAAGAATTTGTCCAC
TACGTGAAAGGCGAGATCACCAAGGTAGTCGGCAAATAACCCTCGAGCCACCCATGACCAAAATCCCTTA
ACGTGAGTTACGCGTCGTTCCACTGAGCGTCAGACCCCGTAGAAAAGATCAAAGGATCTTCTTGAGATCC
TTTTTTTCTGCGCGTAATCTGCTGCTTGCAAACAAAAAAACCACCGCTACCAGCGGTGGTTTGTTTGCCG
GATCAAGAGCTACCAACTCTTTTTCCGAAGGTAACTGGCTTCAGCAGAGCGCAGATACCAAATACTGTTC
TTCTAGTGTAGCCGTAGTTAGGCCACCACTTCAAGAACTCTGTAGCACCGCCTACATACCTCGCTCTGCT
AATCCTGTTACCAGTGGCTGCTGCCAGTGGCGATAAGTCGTGTCTTACCGGGTTGGACTCAAGACGATAG
TTACCGGATAAGGCGCAGCGGTCGGGCTGAACGGGGGGTTCGTGCACACAGCCCAGCTTGGAGCGAACGA
CCTACACCGAACTGAGATACCTACAGCGTGAGCTATGAGAAAGCGCCACGCTTCCCGAAGGGAGAAAGGC
GGACAGGTATCCGGTAAGCGGCAGGGTCGGAACAGGAGAGCGCACGAGGGAGCTTCCAGGGGGAAACGCC
TGGTATCTTTATAGTCCTGTCGGGTTTCGCCACCTCTGACTTGAGCGTCGATTTTTGTGATGCTCGTCAG
GGGGGCGGAGCCTATGGAAAAACGCCAGCAACGCGGCCTTTTTACGGTTCCTGGCCTTTTGCTGGCCTTT
TGCTCACATGTTCTTTCCTGCGTTATCCCCTGATTCTGTGGATAACCGTATTACCGCCTTTGAGTGAGCT
GATACCGCTCGCCGCAGCCGAACGACCGAGCGCAGCGAGTCAGTGAGCGAGGAAGCGGAAGAGCGCCCAA
TACGCAAACCGCCTCTCCCCGCGCGTTGGCCGATTCATTAATGCAGCTGGCACGACAGGTTTCCCGACTG
GAAAGCGGGCAGTGAGCGCAACGCAATTAATACGCGTACCGCTAGCCAGGAAGAGTTTGTAGAAACGCAA
AAAGGCCATCCGTCAGGATGGCCTTCTGCTTAGTTTGATGCCTGGCAGTTTATGGCGGGCGTCCTGCCCG
CCACCCTCCGGGCCGTTGCTTCACAACGTTCAAATCCGCTCCCGGCGGATTTGTCCTACTCAGGAGAGCG
TTCACCGACAAACAACAGATAAAACGAAAGGCCCAGTCTTCCGACTGAGCCTTTCGTTTTATTTGATGCC
T
