>Addgene plasmid #81298 | pDONR223_REG1B_p.C64W | depositor partial sequence | sequence record 154617 | Insert sequence
ATGGCTCAGACCAACTCGTTCTTCATGCTGATCTCCTCCCTGATGTTCCTGTCTCTGAGCCAAGGCCAGG
AGTCCCAGACAGAGCTGCCTAATCCCCGAATCAGCTGCCCAGAAGGCACCAATGCCTATCGCTCCTACTG
CTACTACTTTAATGAAGACCCTGAGACCTGGGTTGATGCAGATCTCTATTGGCAGAACATGAATTCAGGC
AACCTGGTGTCTGTGCTCACCCAGGCGGAGGGTGCCTTCGTGGCCTCACTGATTAAGGAGAGTAGCACTG
ATGACAGCAATGTCTGGATTGGCCTCCATGACCCAAAAAAGAACCGCCGCTGGCACTGGAGTAGTGGGTC
CCTGGTCTCCTACAAGTCCTGGGACACTGGATCCCCGAGCAGTGCTAATGCTGGCTACTGTGCAAGCCTG
ACTTCATGCTCAGGATTCAAGAAATGGAAGGATGAATCTTGTGAGAAGAAGTTCTCCTTTGTTTGCAAGT
TCAAAAAC
